>Addgene plasmid #181795 | pDonor14-ShoHELIX-KanR (BO4) | addgene full sequence | sequence record 358230 | Addgene NGS Result
ACGTAGCTGAGGAGGTTTCTCTGTAAAAATGCTACCTCTCGCGATATGGTGCACTCTCAGTACAATCTTG
TAGCACCGCCTACATACCTCGCTCTGCTAATCCTGTTACCAGCCGGTTGTCAGCCGTTAAGTGTTCCTGT
GTCACTCAAAATTGCTTTGAGAGGCTCTAAGGGCTTCTCAGTGCGTTACATCCCTGGCTTGTTGTCCACA
ACCGTTAAACCTTAAAAGCTTTAAAAGCCTTATATATTCTTTTTTTTCTTATAAAACTTAAAACCTTAGA
GGCTATTTAAGTTGCTGATTTATATTAATTTTATTGTTCAAACATGAGAGCTTAGTACGTGAAACATGAG
AGCTTAGTACGTTAGCCATGAGAGCTTAGTACGTTAGCCATGAGGGTTTAGTTCGTTAAACATGAGAGCT
TAGTACGTTAAACTTGAGAGCTTAGTACGTGAAACATGAGAGCTTAGTACGTACTATCAACAGGTTGAAC
TGCCCATGTTCTTTCCTGCGTTATCAGAGCTTATCGGCCAGCCTCGCAGAGCAGGATTCCCGTTGAGCAC
CGCCAGGTGCGAATAAGGGACAGTGAAGAAGGAACACCCGCTCGCGGGTGGGCCTACTTCACCTATCCTG
CCCGGCTGACGCCGTTGGATACACCAAGGAAAGTCTACACGAACCCTTTGGCAAAATCCTGTATATCGTG
CGAAAAAGGATGGATATACCGAAAAAATCGCTATAATGACCCCGAAGCAGGGTTATGCAGCGGAAAGTAG
TACTTTAGACATCTCTTTACAGAGAAACCTCCTCACACAAAAGGCGTAGTGTACATTCGCAAATTAAATG
TCGTAATTCGCAAATTTGTGTCGTTTTTCGCAAATTAATGTCGTTTAGAATAGTTTGTCTCATCAATTCA
ATTATAGGAACTTTTCGCAAATTAATGTCGTCCTGTTTCTCCATTTAGTGTCGATTAACAAATTAATGTC
GCTGTTAACGAATTAATGTCGTCGAATTAGTTCCAACTAACGGGGGATCCACTAGTGAGCTCATGCATGA
TCTCGAATTAGCTTCAAAAGCGCTCTGAAGTTCCTATACTTTCTAGAGAATAGGAACTTCGGAATAGGAA
CTTCAAGATCCCCTGATTCCCTTTGTCAACAGCAATGGATAATTCGATTTAACAAATGCATGGCGCAAGG
GCTGCTAAAGGAAGCGGAACACGTAGAAAGCCAGTCCGCAGAAACGGTGCTGACCCCGGATGAATGTCAG
CTACTGGGCTATCTGGACAAGGGAAAACGCAAGCGCAAAGAGAAAGCAGGTAGCTTGCAGTGGGCTTACA
TGGCGATAGCTAGACTGGGCGGTTTTATGGACAGCAAGCGAACCGGAATTGCCAGCTGGGGCGCCCTCTG
GTAAGGTTGGGAAGCCCTGCAAAGTAAACTGGATGGCTTTCTTGCCGCCAAGGATCTGATGGCGCAGGGG
ATCAAGATCTGATCAAGAGACAGGATGAGGATCGTTTCGCATGATTGAACAAGATGGATTGCACGCAGGT
TCTCCGGCCGCTTGGGTGGAGAGGCTATTCGGCTATGACTGGGCACAACAGACAATCGGCTGCTCTGATG
CCGCCGTGTTCCGGCTGTCAGCGCAGGGGCGCCCGGTTCTTTTTGTCAAGACCGACCTGTCCGGTGCCCT
GAATGAACTGCAGGACGAGGCAGCGCGGCTATCGTGGCTGGCCACGACGGGCGTTCCTTGCGCAGCTGTG
CTCGACGTTGTCACTGAAGCGGGAAGGGACTGGCTGCTATTGGGCGAAGTGCCGGGGCAGGATCTCCTGT
CATCCCACCTTGCTCCTGCCGAGAAAGTATCCATCATGGCTGATGCAATGCGGCGGCTGCATACGCTTGA
TCCGGCTACCTGCCCATTCGACCACCAAGCGAAACATCGCATCGAGCGAGCACGTACTCGGATGGAAGCC
GGTCTTGTCGATCAGGATGATCTGGACGAAGAGCATCAGGGGCTCGCGCCAGCCGAACTGTTCGCCAGGC
TCAAGGCGCGCATGCCCGACGGCGAGGATCTCGTCGTGACCCATGGCGATGCCTGCTTGCCGAATATCAT
GGTGGAAAATGGCCGCTTTTCTGGATTCATCGACTGTGGCCGGCTGGGTGTGGCGGACCGCTATCAGGAC
ATAGCGTTGGCTACCCGTGATATTGCTGAAGAGCTTGGCGGCGAATGGGCTGACCGCTTCCTCGTGCTTT
ACGGTATCGCCGCTCCCGATTCGCAGCGCATCGCCTTCTATCGCCTTCTTGACGAGTTCTTCTGAATTGA
AAAAGGAAGAGTATGAGGATCCAACATTTCCAATCACTAGTGAATTATCTAGAATTATTCCATTGAGTAA
GTTTTTAAGCACATCAGCTTCAAAAGCGCTCTAAGATCCCCAATTCGAGATCGTCCGGGCCGCAAGCTCC
TAGCGGCGGATTTGTCCTACTCAGGAGAGCGTTCACCGACAAACAACAGATAAAACGAAAGGCCCAGTCT
TTCGACTGAGCCTTTCGTTTTATTTGATGCCTCAAGCTAGAGAGTCATTACCCTAGCTTGGATTCTCACC
AATAAAAAACGCCCGGCGGCAACCGAGCGTTCTGAAAATCCAGATGGAGTTCTGAGGTCATTACTGGATC
TATCAACAGGAGTCCAAGCTCAGCTAATTAAGGACATCTAATTTGCGAAACAGGCAAATCTTAATAAACG
ACATTTAATTTGCGAAAATAGGATTTGCGACATCTAATTTGCGAAACAGGCAAATTACTCAGTTTTATGG
ATAAATAGCTTGTAAGTCCTACGCAATAAAGATCTCAGCTATTAGAAGTAATTGCGACACTAATTTGCGA
ATTGCGACATATAATTTGCGAATGTACACGTAGAG
Features (pLannotate 1.2.2; 10 found; start..end, strand, type, name):
     44..68      -  misc_feature   bom (fragment): basis of mobility region from pBR322
     69..112     +  rep_origin     ori (fragment): high-copy-number ColE1/pMB1/pBR322/pUC origin of replication
    118..493     -  rep_origin     R6K γ ori: γ replication origin from E. coli plasmid R6K; requires the R6K initiator protein pi for replication
    525..633     -  oriT           oriT: incP origin of transfer
   1077..1124    -  protein_bind   FRT: FLP-mediated recombination occurs in the 8-bp core sequence TCTAGAAA (Turan and Bode, 2011). FLP recombinase from the Saccharomyces cerevisiae 2μ plasmid
   1183..1479    +  CDS            tnpA (fragment): TN5P_ECOLX - Also known as tnp. Experimental evidence at protein level: Swiss-Prot protein existence level 1. Mediates transposition of transposon Tn5 by a 'cut and paste' mechanism. First, the monomeric transposase binds the 19 bp inverted DNA repeats flanking the transposon. Then, dimerization of the DNA- bound transposase creates a synaptic DNA complex. After nicking of the first DNA strand, excision of the transposon proceeds through a series of intermediates. The transposase then mediates the insertion of the transposon at a new site by strand transfer. The activity of the wild- type tran
   1511..2302    +  CDS            neo: KKA2_KLEPN - Also known as kan, nptII. Experimental evidence at protein level: Swiss-Prot protein existence level 1. Resistance to kanamycin, neomycin, paromomycin, ribostamycin, butirosin and gentamicin B. From Klebsiella pneumoniae.
   2306..2322    +  promoter       AmpR promoter (fragment): bla
   2460..2546    -  terminator     rrnB T1 terminator: Escherichia coli rrnB; transcription terminator T1 from the E. coli rrnB gene
   2592..2626    -  terminator     lambda t0 terminator: minimal transcription terminator from phage lambda (Scholtissek and Grosse, 1987)
