[The description below was written by a language model from this plasmid's Addgene catalogue record and pLannotate feature annotations shown in this document.]
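Description:
pDonor14-ShoHELIX-KanR (BO4) is a small (about 2.9 kb) bacterial donor plasmid for ShoHELIX, an engineered type V-K CRISPR-associated transposase system developed for precise cut-and-paste DNA insertion. The backbone is listed as pUC19-derived, but only short remnants of the ColE1/pUC origin and the bom region are annotated. Replication instead depends on an R6K γ origin, which requires the pi initiator protein. The plasmid is therefore maintained at low copy in a pir-expressing host (Pir1) and cannot replicate in ordinary strains, a property commonly exploited so that recovered drug resistance reflects transposition of the cargo rather than persistence of the donor. Selection is with kanamycin.

According to the record, the transposon is defined by left and right ends (LE/RE) embedded in ShCAST-derived flanking sequence. I-AniI homing endonuclease sites are placed 14 bp outside each end, which is the "14" in the name. In the HELIX design, nicking by the endonuclease next to the transposon ends is what favours simple cut-and-paste products over cointegrates. Neither the LE/RE elements nor the I-AniI sites were detected by the automated annotation, so their exact positions are not stated.

The annotated cargo is a neo/nptII kanamycin resistance gene. It is preceded by a fragment flagged as Tn5 tnpA, which probably reflects the Tn5 origin of the resistance cassette rather than a functional transposase. Other annotated features are an FRT site, an incP oriT, and the rrnB T1 and lambda t0 terminators. The insert field also lists the R6K origin alongside KanR, but whether the origin lies within the mobilised segment cannot be determined from the feature table. The plasmid is intended to be used alongside separate plasmids encoding the ShoHELIX machinery and guide RNA in integration assays.
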