Addgene plasmid #181795: pDonor14-ShoHELIX-KanR (BO4)
Purpose: pDonor for ShoHELIX containing 14bp of spacing between the I-AniI site and LE/RE using ShCAST flanking sequence and encoding a kanamycin resistance gene as cargo
Depositing lab: Benjamin Kleinstiver. Depositing organization: Massachusetts General Hospital. Publication: Precise cut-and-paste DNA insertion using engineered type V-K CRISPR-associated transposases. Tou CJ, Orr B, Kleinstiver BP. Nat Biotechnol. 2023 Jan 2. doi: 10.1038/s41587-022-01574-x. PubMed 36593413.
Backbone
  Vector backbone: pUC19, R6K origin of replication
  Vector type: Bacterial Expression
Growth in bacteria
  Bacterial resistance: Kanamycin, 50 μg/mL
  Growth temperature: 37°C
  Growth strain: Pir1
  Copy number: Low Copy
Gene/Insert
  Gene/Insert name: KanR, R6K origin of replication
  Species: Synthetic
  Cloning method: Gibson Cloning
  Sequencing primers: 5′ ctgacgccgttggatacaccaagg; 3′ ttgagtgacacaggaacacttaac
Terms and licenses: Academic/Nonprofit Terms; Industry Terms: Not Available to Industry
Depositor comments: Please visit https://www.biorxiv.org/content/10.1101/2022.01.07.475005v1 for bioRxiv preprint.
How to cite: pDonor14-ShoHELIX-KanR (BO4) was a gift from Benjamin Kleinstiver (Addgene plasmid # 181795 ; http://n2t.net/addgene:181795 ; RRID:Addgene_181795)
